>Addgene plasmid #249012 | pKlab518-pcDNA3-3xFLAG-V5-BRCA1(1314-end)-A1708E-STOP | addgene full sequence | sequence record 494388 | Addgene NGS Result
GACGGATCGGGAGATCTCCCGATCCCCTATGGTGCACTCTCAGTACAATCTGCTCTGATGCCGCATAGTT
AAGCCAGTATCTGCTCCCTGCTTGTGTGTTGGAGGTCGCTGAGTAGTGCGCGAGCAAAATTTAAGCTACA
ACAAGGCAAGGCTTGACCGACAATTGCATGAAGAATCTGCTTAGGGTTAGGCGTTTTGCGCTGCTTCGCG
ATGTACGGGCCAGATATACGCGTTGACATTGATTATTGACTAGTTATTAATAGTAATCAATTACGGGGTC
ATTAGTTCATAGCCCATATATGGAGTTCCGCGTTACATAACTTACGGTAAATGGCCCGCCTGGCTGACCG
CCCAACGACCCCCGCCCATTGACGTCAATAATGACGTATGTTCCCATAGTAACGCCAATAGGGACTTTCC
ATTGACGTCAATGGGTGGAGTATTTACGGTAAACTGCCCACTTGGCAGTACATCAAGTGTATCATATGCC
AAGTACGCCCCCTATTGACGTCAATGACGGTAAATGGCCCGCCTGGCATTATGCCCAGTACATGACCTTA
TGGGACTTTCCTACTTGGCAGTACATCTACGTATTAGTCATCGCTATTACCATGGTGATGCGGTTTTGGC
AGTACATCAATGGGCGTGGATAGCGGTTTGACTCACGGGGATTTCCAAGTCTCCACCCCATTGACGTCAA
TGGGAGTTTGTTTTGGCACCAAAATCAACGGGACTTTCCAAAATGTCGTAACAACTCCGCCCCATTGACG
CAAATGGGCGGTAGGCGTGTACGGTGGGAGGTCTATATAAGCAGAGCTCGTTTAGTGAACCGTCAGATCG
CCTGGAGACGCCATCCACGCTGTTTTGACCTCCATAGAAGACACCGACTCTAGAGGATCCAGCCATGGAC
TACAAAGACCATGACGGTGATTATAAAGATCATGACATCGACTACAAGGATGACGATGACAAGGGCTCGG
GCTCGACCTCGGGTAAGCCTATCCCTAACCCTCTCCTCGGTCTCGATTCTACAAGTTTGTACAAAAAAGT
TGGCGATCCTTTCTTGATTGGTTCTTCCAAACAAATGAGGCATCAGTCTGAAAGCCAGGGAGTTGGTCTG
AGTGACAAGGAATTGGTTTCAGATGATGAAGAAAGAGGAACGGGCTTGGAAGAAAATAATCAAGAAGAGC
AAAGCATGGATTCAAACTTAGGTGAAGCAGCATCTGGGTGTGAGAGTGAAACAAGCGTCTCTGAAGACTG
CTCAGGGCTATCCTCTCAGAGTGACATTTTAACCACTCAGCAGAGGGATACCATGCAACATAACCTGATA
AAGCTCCAGCAGGAAATGGCTGAACTAGAAGCTGTGTTAGAACAGCATGGGAGCCAGCCTTCTAACAGCT
ACCCTTCCATCATAAGTGACTCCTCTGCCCTTGAGGACCTGCGAAATCCAGAACAAAGCACATCAGAAAA
AGCAGTATTAACTTCACAGAAAAGTAGTGAATACCCTATAAGCCAGAATCCAGAAGGCCTTTCTGCTGAC
AAGTTTGAGGTGTCTGCAGATAGTTCTACCAGTAAAAATAAAGAACCAGGAGTGGAAAGGTCATCCCCTT
CTAAATGCCCATCATTAGATGATAGGTGGTACATGCACAGTTGCTCTGGGAGTCTTCAGAATAGAAACTA
CCCATCTCAAGAGGAGCTCATTAAGGTTGTTGATGTGGAGGAGCAACAGCTGGAAGAGTCTGGGCCACAC
GATTTGACGGAAACATCTTACTTGCCAAGGCAAGATCTAGAGGGAACCCCTTACCTGGAATCTGGAATCA
GCCTCTTCTCTGATGACCCTGAATCTGATCCTTCTGAAGACAGAGCCCCAGAGTCAGCTCGTGTTGGCAA
CATACCATCTTCAACCTCTGCATTGAAAGTTCCCCAATTGAAAGTTGCAGAATCTGCCCAGGGTCCAGCT
GCTGCTCATACTACTGATACTGCTGGGTATAATGCAATGGAAGAAAGTGTGAGCAGGGAGAAGCCAGAAT
TGACAGCTTCAACAGAAAGGGTCAACAAAAGAATGTCCATGGTGGTGTCTGGCCTGACCCCAGAAGAATT
TATGCTCGTGTACAAGTTTGCCAGAAAACACCACATCACTTTAACTAATCTAATTACTGAAGAGACTACT
CATGTTGTTATGAAAACAGATGCTGAGTTTGTGTGTGAACGGACACTGAAATATTTTCTAGGAATTGAGG
GAGGAAAATGGGTAGTTAGCTATTTCTGGGTGACCCAGTCTATTAAAGAAAGAAAAATGCTGAATGAGCA
TGATTTTGAAGTCAGAGGAGATGTGGTCAATGGAAGAAACCACCAAGGTCCAAAGCGAGCAAGAGAATCC
CAGGACAGAAAGATCTTCAGGGGGCTAGAAATCTGTTGCTATGGGCCCTTCACCAACATGCCCACAGATC
AACTGGAATGGATGGTACAGCTGTGTGGTGCTTCTGTGGTGAAGGAGCTTTCATCATTCACCCTTGGCAC
AGGTGTCCACCCAATTGTGGTTGTGCAGCCAGATGCCTGGACAGAGGACAATGGCTTCCATGCAATTGGG
CAGATGTGTGAGGCACCTGTGGTGACCCGAGAGTGGGTGTTGGACAGTGTAGCACTCTACCAGTGCCAGG
AGCTGGACACCTACCTGATACCCCAGATCCCCCACAGCCACTACTGATAATACCCAACTTTCTTGTACAA
AGTGGTTGCTCTATAGTAACTCGAGTCTAGAGGGCCCGTTTAAACCCGCTGATCAGCCTCGACTGTGCCT
TCTAGTTGCCAGCCATCTGTTGTTTGCCCCTCCCCCGTGCCTTCCTTGACCCTGGAAGGTGCCACTCCCA
CTGTCCTTTCCTAATAAAATGAGGAAATTGCATCGCATTGTCTGAGTAGGTGTCATTCTATTCTGGGGGG
TGGGGTGGGGCAGGACAGCAAGGGGGAGGATTGGGAAGACAATAGCAGGCATGCTGGGGATGCGGTGGGC
TCTATGGCTTCTGAGGCGGAAAGAACCAGCTGGGGCTCTAGGGGGTATCCCC
[124 nt withheld, positions 3063-3186]
C
[91 nt withheld, positions 3188-3278]
A
[49 nt withheld, positions 3280-3328]
CCTTTGACGTTGGAGTCCACGTTCTTT
[37 nt withheld, positions 3356-3392]
ACCCTATCTCGGTCTATTCTTTTGATTTATAAGGGATTTTGCCGATTTCGGCCTATTGGTTAAAAAATGA
GCTGATTTAACAAAAATTTAACGCGAATTAATTCTGTGGAATGTGTGTCAGTTAGGGTGTGGAAAGTCCC
CAGGCTCCCCAGCAGGCAGAAGTATGCAAAGCATGCATCTCAATTAGTCAGCAACCAGGTGTGGAAAGTC
CCCAGGCTCCCCAGCAGGCAGAAGTATGCAAAGCATGCATCTCAATTAGTCAGCAACCATAGTCCCGCCC
CTAACTCCGCCCATCCCGCCCCTAACTCCGCCCAGTTCCGCCCATTCTCCGCCCCATGGCTGACTAATTT
TTTTTATTTATGCAGAGGCCGAGGCCGCCTCTGCCTCTGAGCTATTCCAGAAGTAGTGAGGAGGCTTTTT
TGGAGGCCTAGGCTTTTGCAAAAAGCTCCCGGGAGCTTGTATATCCATTTTCGGATCTGATCAGCACGTG
ATGAAAAAGCCTGAACTCACCGCGACGTCTGTCGAGAAGTTTCTGATCGAAAAGTTCGACAGCGTCTCCG
ACCTGATGCAGCTCTCGGAGGGCGAAGAATCTCGTGCTTTCAGCTTCGATGTAGGAGGGCGTGGATATGT
CCTGCGGGTAAATAGCTGCGCCGATGGTTTCTACAAAGATCGTTATGTTTATCGGCACTTTGCATCGGCC
GCGCTCCCGATTCCGGAAGTGCTTGACATTGGGGAATTCAGCGAGAGCCTGACCTATTGCATCTCCCGCC
GTGCACAGGGTGTCACGTTGCAAGACCTGCCTGAAACCGAACTGCCCGCTGTTCTGCAGCCGGTCGCGGA
GGCCATGGATGCGATCGCTGCGGCCGATCTTAGCCAGACGAGCGGGTTCGGCCCATTCGGACCGCAAGGA
ATCGGTCAATACACTACATGGCGTGATTTCATATGCGCGATTGCTGATCCCCATGTGTATCACTGGCAAA
CTGTGATGGACGACACCGTCAGTGCGTCCGTCGCGCAGGCTCTCGATGAGCTGATGCTTTGGGCCGAGGA
CTGCCCCGAAGTCCGGCACCTCGTGCACGCGGATTTCGGCTCCAACAATGTCCTGACGGACAATGGCCGC
ATAACAGCGGTCATTGACTGGAGCGAGGCGATGTTCGGGGATTCCCAATACGAGGTCGCCAACATCTTCT
TCTGGAGGCCGTGGTTGGCTTGTATGGAGCAGCAGACGCGCTACTTCGAGCGGAGGCATCCGGAGCTTGC
AGGATCGCCGCGGCTCCGGGCGTATATGCTCCGCATTGGTCTTGACCAACTCTATCAGAGCTTGGTTGAC
GGCAATTTCGATGATGCAGCTTGGGCGCAGGGTCGATGCGACGCAATCGTCCGATCCGGAGCCGGGACTG
TCGGGCGTACACAAATCGCCCGCAGAAGCGCGGCCGTCTGGACCGATGGCTGTGTAGAAGTACTCGCCGA
TAGTGGAAACCGACGCCCCAGCACTCGTCCGAGGGCAAAGGAATAGCACGTGCTACGAGATTTCGATTCC
ACCGCCGCCTTCTATGAAAGGTTGGGCTTCGGAATCGTTTTCCGGGACGCCGGCTGGATGATCCTCCAGC
GCGGGGATCTCATGCTGGAGTTCTTCGCCCACCCCAACTTGTTTATTGCAGCTTATAATGGTTACAAATA
AAGCAATAGCATCACAAATTTCACAAATAAAGCATTTTTTTCACTGCATTCTAGTTGTGGTTTGTCCAAA
CTCATCAATGTATCTTATCATGTCTGTATACCGTCGACCTCTAGCTAGAGCTTGGCGTAATCATGGTCAT
AGCTGTTTCCTGTGTGAAATTGTTATCCGCTCACAATTCCACACAACATACGAGCCGGAAGCATAAAGTG
TAAAGCCTGGGGTGCCTAATGAGTGAGCTAACTCACATTAATTGCGTTGCGCTCACTGCCCGCTTTCCAG
TCGGGAAACCTGTCGTGCCAGCTGCATTAATGAATCGGCCAACGCGCGGGGAGAGGCGGTTTGCGTATTG
GGCGCTCTTCCGCTTCCTCGCTCACTGACTCGCTGCGCTCGGTCGTTCGGCTGCGGCGAGCGGTATCAGC
TCACTCAAAGGCGGTAATACGGTTATCCACAGAATCAGGGGATAACGCAGGAAAGAACATGTGAGCAAAA
GGCCAGCAAAAGGCCAGGAACCGTAAAAAGGCCGCGTTGCTGGCGTTTTTCCATAGGCTCCGCCCCCCTG
ACGAGCATCACAAAAATCGACGCTCAAGTCAGAGGTGGCGAAACCCGACAGGACTATAAAGATACCAGGC
GTTTCCCCCTGGAAGCTCCCTCGTGCGCTCTCCTGTTCCGACCCTGCCGCTTACCGGATACCTGTCCGCC
TTTCTCCCTTCGGGAAGCGTGGCGCTTTCTCATAGCTCACGCTGTAGGTATCTCAGTTCGGTGTAGGTCG
TTCACTCCAAGCTGGGCTGTGTGCACGAACCCCCCGTTCAGCCCGACCGCTGCGCCTTATCCGGTAACTA
TCGTCTTGAGTCCAACCCGGTAAGACACGACTTATCGCCACTGGCAGCAGCCACTGGTAACAGGATTAGC
AGAGCGAGGTATGTAGGCGGTGCTACAGAGTTCTTGAAGTGGTGGCCTAACTACGGCTACACTAGAAGAA
CAGTATTTGGTATCTGCGCTCTGCTGAAGCCAGTTACCTTCGGAAAAAGAGTTGGTAGCTCTTGATCCGG
CAAACAAACCACCGCTGGTAGCGGTGGTTTTTTTGTTTGCAAGCAGCAGATTACGCGCAGAAAAAAAGGA
TCTCAAGAAGATCCTTTGATCTTTTCTACGGGGTCTGACGCTCAGTGGAACGAAAACTCACGTTAAGGGA
TTTTGGTCATGAGATTATCAAAAAGGATCTTCACCTAGATCCTTTTAAATTAAAAATGAAGTTTTAAATC
AATCTAAAGTATATATGAGTAAACTTGGTCTGACAGTTACCAATGCTTAATCAGTGAGGCACCTATCTCA
GCGATCTGTCTATTTCGTTCATCCATAGTTGCCTGACTCCCCGTCGTGTAGATAACTACGATACGGGAGG
GCTTACCATCTGGCCCCAGTGCTGCAATGATACCGCGAGACCCACGCTCACCGGCTCCAGATTTATCAGC
AATAAACCAGCCAGCCGGAAGGGCCGAGCGCAGAAGTGGTCCTGCAACTTTATCCGCCTCCATCCAGTCT
ATTAATTGTTGCCGGGAAGCTAGAGTAAGTAGTTCGCCAGTTAATAGTTTGCGCAACGTTGTTGCCATTG
CTACAGGCATCGTGGTGTCACGCTCGTCGTTTGGTATGGCTTCATTCAGCTCCGGTTCCCAACGATCAAG
GCGAGTTACATGATCCCCCATGTTGTGCAAAAAAGCGGTTAGCTCCTTCGGTCCTCCGATCGTTGTCAGA
AGTAAGTTGGCCGCAGTGTTATCACTCATGGTTATGGCAGCACTGCATAATTCTCTTACTGTCATGCCAT
CCGTAAGATGCTTTTCTGTGACTGGTGAGTACTCAACCAAGTCATTCTGAGAATAGTGTATGCGGCGACC
GAGTTGCTCTTGCCCGGCGTCAATACGGGATAATACCGCGCCACATAGCAGAACTTTAAAAGTGCTCATC
ATTGGAAAACGTTCTTCGGGGCGAAAACTCTCAAGGATCTTACCGCTGTTGAGATCCAGTTCGATGTAAC
CCACTCGTGCACCCAACTGATCTTCAGCATCTTTTACTTTCACCAGCGTTTCTGGGTGAGCAAAAACAGG
AAGGCAAAATGCCGCAAAAAAGGGAATAAGGGCGACACGGAAATGTTGAATACTCATACTCTTCCTTTTT
CAATATTATTGAAGCATTTATCAGGGTTATTGTCTCATGAGCGGATACATATTTGAATGTATTTAGAAAA
ATAAACAAATAGGGGTTCCGCGCACATTTCCCCGAAAAGTGCCACCTGACGTC
Features (pLannotate 1.2.2; 22 found; start..end, strand, type, name):
     28..80      -  misc_feature   bom (fragment): basis of mobility region from pBR322
    235..614     +  enhancer       CMV enhancer: human cytomegalovirus immediate early enhancer
    615..818     +  promoter       CMV promoter: human cytomegalovirus (CMV) immediate early promoter
    908..973     +  CDS            3xFLAG: three tandem FLAG® epitope tags, followed by an enterokinase cleavage site
    992..1032    +  CDS            V5 tag (fragment): epitope tag from simian virus 5
   1032..1049    +  protein_bind   attB1 (fragment): mutant version of attB; core recombination site for the Gateway® BP reaction BP Clonase™
   1055..2704    +  CDS            BRCA1 (fragment): BRCA1_HUMAN - Also known as RNF53. Experimental evidence at protein level: Swiss-Prot protein existence level 1. E3 ubiquitin-protein ligase that specifically mediates the formation of 'Lys-6'-linked polyubiquitin chains and plays a central role in DNA repair by facilitating cellular responses to DNA damage (PubMed:12890688, PubMed:14976165, PubMed:16818604, PubMed:17525340, PubMed:12887909, PubMed:10500182, PubMed:19261748). It is unclear whether it also mediates the formation of other types of polyubiquitin chains (PubMed:12890688). The BRCA1-BARD1 heterodimer coordinates a diverse range of
   2712..2736    -  protein_bind   attB2: mutant version of attB; recombination site for the Gateway® BP reaction BP Clonase™
   2793..3017    +  polyA_signal   bGH poly(A) signal: bovine growth hormone polyadenylation signal
   3021..3042    +  promoter       SV40 promoter (fragment): SV40 enhancer and early promoter
   3063..3491    +  rep_origin     f1 ori (sequence partly withheld): f1 bacteriophage origin of replication; arrow indicates direction of (+) strand synthesis
   3505..3834    +  promoter       SV40 promoter: SV40 enhancer and early promoter
   3883..4908    +  CDS            HygR: aminoglycoside phosphotransferase from E. coli; aph(4)-Ia; confers resistance to hygromycin
   4918..5043    +  CDS            ble (fragment): BLE_KLEPN - Experimental evidence at protein level: Swiss-Prot protein existence level 1. Binding protein with a strong affinity to the bleomycin family of antibiotics. Binds to CL990; an antimitotic-antibiotic compound. From Klebsiella pneumoniae.
   5038..5159    +  polyA_signal   SV40 poly(A) signal: SV40 polyadenylation signal
   5232..5248    -  protein_bind   lac operator: The lac repressor binds to the lac operator to inhibit transcription in E. coli. This inhibition can be relieved by adding lactose or isopropyl-β-D-thiogalactopyranoside (IPTG). lac repressor encoded by lacI
   5256..5286    -  promoter       lac promoter: promoter for the E. coli lac operon
   5301..5322    -  protein_bind   CAP binding site: CAP binding activates transcription in the presence of cAMP. E. coli catabolite activator protein
   5335..5427    -  CDS            lacI (fragment): lac repressor; lacI; The lac repressor binds to the lac operator to inhibit transcription in E. coli. This inhibition can be relieved by adding lactose or isopropyl-β-D-thiogalactopyranoside (IPTG).
   5610..6198    -  rep_origin     ori: high-copy-number ColE1/pMB1/pBR322/pUC origin of replication
   6369..7229    -  CDS            AmpR: β-lactamase; bla; confers resistance to ampicillin, carbenicillin, and related antibiotics
   7230..7334    -  promoter       AmpR promoter: bla
