[The description below was written by a language model from this plasmid's Addgene catalogue record and pLannotate feature annotations shown in this document.]
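Description:
pKlab518-pcDNA3-3xFLAG-V5-BRCA1(1314-end)-A1708E-STOP is a 7,365 bp mammalian expression plasmid on a pcDNA3.1-type backbone. It produces a C-terminal fragment of human BRCA1, from residue 1314 to the end of the protein, carrying the A1708E substitution. This fragment includes the BRCT region, which the record gives as the domain of interest. In E. coli the plasmid is maintained at high copy from a ColE1/pUC-type origin and selected with ampicillin through the β-lactamase gene. An f1 origin is also present. For selection in mammalian cells, an SV40 early promoter drives a hygromycin resistance gene followed by the SV40 polyadenylation signal. Short lac promoter/operator, lacI and ble fragments are annotated as well; these appear to be backbone remnants with no role in the design.

The expression cassette uses the CMV immediate-early enhancer and promoter. These drive an open reading frame that begins with a 3xFLAG epitope, which includes an enterokinase cleavage site, followed by a V5 tag. The frame then reads through an attB1 site into the BRCA1 fragment. An attB2 site and the bovine growth hormone polyadenylation signal lie downstream. The flanking attB sites fit the recorded Gateway cloning method, in which the insert was recombined into a tagged destination vector. "STOP" in the name suggests the insert keeps its own termination codon, so no C-terminal vector sequence would be added.

The N-terminal tags allow detection and immunoprecipitation of the mutant protein in transfected cells. The associated publication concerns protein-folding chaperones and structure-function relationships in BRCA1 variants, so the construct was probably used to study how A1708E affects folding, stability or chaperone engagement of the BRCT region.
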