Addgene plasmid #249012: pKlab518-pcDNA3-3xFLAG-V5-BRCA1(1314-end)-A1708E-STOP
Purpose: This plasmid expresses the N-terminally 3x-FLAG tagged BRCT domain that contains the A1708E mutation
Depositing lab: Georgios Karras. Depositing organization: University of Texas MD Anderson Cancer Center. Publication: Protein-folding chaperones predict structure-function relationships and cancer risk in BRCA1 mutation carriers. Gracia B, Montes P, Gutierrez AM, Arun B, Karras GI. Cell Rep. 2024 Feb 27;43(2):113803. doi: 10.1016/j.celrep.2024.113803. Epub 2024 Feb 17. PubMed 38368609.
Backbone
  Vector backbone: pcDNA3.1
  Vector type: Mammalian Expression
  Selectable markers: Hygromycin
Growth in bacteria
  Bacterial resistance: Ampicillin, 100 μg/mL
  Growth temperature: 37°C
  Growth strain: DH5alpha
  Copy number: High Copy
Gene/Insert
  Gene/Insert name: BRCA1(1314aa-end)
  Species: H. sapiens (human)
  Mutation: A1708E
  Entrez Gene: BRCA1 (a.k.a. BRCAI, BRCC1, BROVCA1, FANCS, IRIS, PNCA4, PPP1R53, PSCP, RNF53)
  Promoter: CMV Promoter
  Tag / fusion protein: 3x-FLAG-V5 (N terminal on insert)
  Cloning method: Gateway Cloning
Terms and licenses: Academic/Nonprofit Terms; Industry Terms: Not Available to Industry
How to cite: pKlab518-pcDNA3-3xFLAG-V5-BRCA1(1314-end)-A1708E-STOP was a gift from Georgios Karras (Addgene plasmid # 249012 ; http://n2t.net/addgene:249012 ; RRID:Addgene_249012)
